Addgene plasmid #64789: pGL3-IRES-miR34a-P5
Purpose: Luciferase expression driven by miR-34a promoter P5
Depositing lab: Joshua Mendell. Depositing organization: Johns Hopkins University and School of Medicine. Publication: Transactivation of miR-34a by p53 broadly influences gene expression and promotes apoptosis. Chang TC, Wentzel EA, Kent OA, Ramachandran K, Mullendore M, Lee KH, Feldmann G, Yamakuchi M, Ferlito M, Lowenstein CJ, Arking DE, Beer MA, Maitra A, Mendell JT. Mol Cell. 2007 Jun 8;26(5):745-52. Epub 2007 May 31. 10.1016/j.molcel.2007.05.010 PubMed 17540599.
Backbone
  Vector backbone: pGL3-Basic-IRES
  Backbone manufacturer: Joshua Mendell
  Backbone size w/o insert (bp): 5408
  Total vector size (bp): 5719
  Vector type: Luciferase
Growth in bacteria
  Bacterial resistance: Ampicillin, 100 μg/mL
  Growth temperature: 37°C
  Growth strain: DH5alpha
  Copy number: High Copy
Gene/Insert
  Gene/Insert name: miR-34a promoter P5
  Species: H. sapiens (human)
  Insert size (bp): 311
  Entrez Gene: MIR34A (a.k.a. MIRN34A, miRNA34A, mir-34, mir-34a)
  Cloning method: Restriction Enzyme; 5′ cloning site XhoI (not destroyed); 3′ cloning site XhoI (not destroyed)
  Sequencing primers: 5′ RVprimer3; 3′ GLprimer2
Terms and licenses: Academic/Nonprofit Terms; Industry Terms: Not Available to Industry
How to cite: pGL3-IRES-miR34a-P5 was a gift from Joshua Mendell (Addgene plasmid # 64789 ; http://n2t.net/addgene:64789 ; RRID:Addgene_64789)
