[The description below was written by a language model from this plasmid's Addgene catalogue record and pLannotate feature annotations shown in this document.]
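Description:
pGL3-IRES-miR34a-P5 is a firefly luciferase reporter plasmid for testing promoter activity of a fragment from the human MIR34A locus. It is built on pGL3-Basic-IRES, a derivative of the promoterless pGL3-Basic reporter vector in which an encephalomyocarditis virus (EMCV) internal ribosome entry site has been placed upstream of the luc+ firefly luciferase coding sequence. The plasmid is 5,719 bp, is maintained at high copy in E. coli through a ColE1/pUC-type origin, and is selected with ampicillin via the β-lactamase gene and its own promoter. An f1 origin is also present. The short large T antigen, TcR and lacZα fragments called by the annotation are backbone remnants rather than functional genes.

The insert is a 311 bp human genomic segment designated miR-34a promoter P5, cloned into a single XhoI site that is retained at both ends. The feature table does not annotate the insert itself, but the unannotated region ahead of the IRES is where it would lie. Because the backbone supplies no eukaryotic promoter, luciferase output depends on transcription initiated within the cloned fragment. The IRES allows luciferase to be translated independently of whatever 5′ sequence, including any upstream start codons, the test fragment contributes to the transcript. An upstream synthetic poly(A) signal and an α2-globin transcriptional pause site limit read-through from the backbone, and an SV40 poly(A) signal terminates the reporter transcript. The "P5" name suggests it is one of a series of promoter fragments, and the associated publication concerns transactivation of miR-34a by p53. The record does not state whether this particular fragment contains a p53 binding site.
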