Features (pLannotate 1.2.2; 12 found; start..end, strand, type, name):
    475..937     +  misc_feature   IRES: internal ribosome entry site (IRES) of the encephalomyocarditis virus (EMCV)
    989..2641    +  CDS            luciferase: firefly luciferase; luc+; enhanced luc+ version of the luciferase gene
   2682..2803    -  polyA_signal   SV40 poly(A) signal: SV40 polyadenylation signal
   2826..2894    -  CDS            large T antigen (fragment): large T antigen from SV40 (simian virus 40)
   2910..3042    +  CDS            TcR (fragment): tetracycline efflux protein; tet; confers resistance to tetracycline
   3222..3810    -  rep_origin     ori: high-copy-number ColE1/pMB1/pBR322/pUC origin of replication
   3981..4841    -  CDS            AmpR: β-lactamase; bla; confers resistance to ampicillin, carbenicillin, and related antibiotics
   4842..4946    -  promoter       AmpR promoter: bla
   4973..5401    +  rep_origin     f1 ori (sequence partly withheld): f1 bacteriophage origin of replication; arrow indicates direction of (+) strand synthesis
   5433..5500    -  CDS            lacZα (fragment): LacZα fragment of β-galactosidase; lacZ fragment
   5559..5607    +  polyA_signal   poly(A) signal: synthetic polyadenylation signal
   5621..5712    +  misc_feature   pause site: RNA polymerase II transcriptional pause signal from the human α2 globin gene
>Addgene plasmid #64789 | pGL3-IRES-miR34a-P5 | depositor full sequence | sequence record 109366 | pGL3-IRES-miR34a-P5 sequence 5719 bps
GGTACCGAGCTCTTACGCGTGCTAGCCCGGGCTCGAGCGCCCTGCCTGGCCCCCACCTGGTCCTCTTTCC
TTTTCAGGTGGAGGAGATGCCGCTGTCCCGTCGGTCTGGGGACAGCCCAGCTCCCCGGATCCCGGGCTGG
AGAGACGCGTCGCGGCCCCGGGGCCTGGTGGCACGAGCAGGAAGGAGGACCCGGCGGCGGGCTCTGCCTG
GGCTTGCCTGGGCTTGTTCCGAGCCGGGCTGCTTCTCGGTGACCACGCAGATCGGGGGCATTTGGAGATT
TTGCGGGAGTCCTGCAGCCAAGCTCCGGGGCAGGAGAGGCCTGGAAGCCTGCACTACCTGCTCTCGAGAT
CTGACCCCATGCATCGAATTCCGCCCCCCCCCCCTAACGTTACTGGCCGAAGCCGCTTGGAATAAGGCCG
GTGTGCGTTTGTCTATATGTTATTTTCCACCATATTGCCGTCTTTTGGCAATGTGAGGGCCCGGAAACCT
GGCCCTGTCTTCTTGACGAGCATTCCTAGGGGTCTTTCCCCTCTCGCCAAAGGAATGCAAGGTCTGTTGA
ATGTCGTGAAGGAAGCAGTTCCTCTGGAAGCTTCTTGAAGACAAACAACGTCTGTAGCGACCCTTTGCAG
GCAGCGGAACCCCCCACCTGGCGACAGGTGCCTCTGCGGCCAAAAGCCACGTGTATAAGATACACCTGCA
AAGGCGGCACAACCCCAGTGCCACGTTGTGAGTTGGATAGTTGTGGAAAGAGTCAAATGGCTCTCCTCAA
GCGTATTCAACAAGGGGCTGAAGGATGCCCAGAAGGTACCCCATTGTATGGGATCTGATCTGGGGCCTCG
GTGCACATGCTTTACATGTGTTTAGTCGAGGTTAAAAAAACGTCTAGGCCCCCCGAACCACGGGGACGTG
GTTTTCCTTTGAAAAACACGATGATAAGATCTGCGATCTAAGTAAGCTTGGCATTCCGGTACTGTTGGTA
AAGCCACCATGGAAGACGCCAAAAACATAAAGAAAGGCCCGGCGCCATTCTATCCGCTGGAAGATGGAAC
CGCTGGAGAGCAACTGCATAAGGCTATGAAGAGATACGCCCTGGTTCCTGGAACAATTGCTTTTACAGAT
GCACATATCGAGGTGGACATCACTTACGCTGAGTACTTCGAAATGTCCGTTCGGTTGGCAGAAGCTATGA
AACGATATGGGCTGAATACAAATCACAGAATCGTCGTATGCAGTGAAAACTCTCTTCAATTCTTTATGCC
GGTGTTGGGCGCGTTATTTATCGGAGTTGCAGTTGCGCCCGCGAACGACATTTATAATGAACGTGAATTG
CTCAACAGTATGGGCATTTCGCAGCCTACCGTGGTGTTCGTTTCCAAAAAGGGGTTGCAAAAAATTTTGA
ACGTGCAAAAAAAGCTCCCAATCATCCAAAAAATTATTATCATGGATTCTAAAACGGATTACCAGGGATT
TCAGTCGATGTACACGTTCGTCACATCTCATCTACCTCCCGGTTTTAATGAATACGATTTTGTGCCAGAG
TCCTTCGATAGGGACAAGACAATTGCACTGATCATGAACTCCTCTGGATCTACTGGTCTGCCTAAAGGTG
TCGCTCTGCCTCATAGAACTGCCTGCGTGAGATTCTCGCATGCCAGAGATCCTATTTTTGGCAATCAAAT
CATTCCGGATACTGCGATTTTAAGTGTTGTTCCATTCCATCACGGTTTTGGAATGTTTACTACACTCGGA
TATTTGATATGTGGATTTCGAGTCGTCTTAATGTATAGATTTGAAGAAGAGCTGTTTCTGAGGAGCCTTC
AGGATTACAAGATTCAAAGTGCGCTGCTGGTGCCAACCCTATTCTCCTTCTTCGCCAAAAGCACTCTGAT
TGACAAATACGATTTATCTAATTTACACGAAATTGCTTCTGGTGGCGCTCCCCTCTCTAAGGAAGTCGGG
GAAGCGGTTGCCAAGAGGTTCCATCTGCCAGGTATCAGGCAAGGATATGGGCTCACTGAGACTACATCAG
CTATTCTGATTACACCCGAGGGGGATGATAAACCGGGCGCGGTCGGTAAAGTTGTTCCATTTTTTGAAGC
GAAGGTTGTGGATCTGGATACCGGGAAAACGCTGGGCGTTAATCAAAGAGGCGAACTGTGTGTGAGAGGT
CCTATGATTATGTCCGGTTATGTAAACAATCCGGAAGCGACCAACGCCTTGATTGACAAGGATGGATGGC
TACATTCTGGAGACATAGCTTACTGGGACGAAGACGAACACTTCTTCATCGTTGACCGCCTGAAGTCTCT
GATTAAGTACAAAGGCTATCAGGTGGCTCCCGCTGAATTGGAATCCATCTTGCTCCAACACCCCAACATC
TTCGACGCAGGTGTCGCAGGTCTTCCCGACGATGACGCCGGTGAACTTCCCGCCGCCGTTGTTGTTTTGG
AGCACGGAAAGACGATGACGGAAAAAGAGATCGTGGATTACGTCGCCAGTCAAGTAACAACCGCGAAAAA
GTTGCGCGGAGGAGTTGTGTTTGTGGACGAAGTACCGAAAGGTCTTACCGGAAAACTCGACGCAAGAAAA
ATCAGAGAGATCCTCATAAAGGCCAAGAAGGGCGGAAAGATCGCCGTGTAATTCTAGAGTCGGGGCGGCC
GGCCGCTTCGAGCAGACATGATAAGATACATTGATGAGTTTGGACAAACCACAACTAGAATGCAGTGAAA
AAAATGCTTTATTTGTGAAATTTGTGATGCTATTGCTTTATTTGTAACCATTATAAGCTGCAATAAACAA
GTTAACAACAACAATTGCATTCATTTTATGTTTCAGGTTCAGGGGGAGGTGTGGGAGGTTTTTTAAAGCA
AGTAAAACCTCTACAAATGTGGTAAAATCGATAAGGATCCGTCGACCGATGCCCTTGAGAGCCTTCAACC
CAGTCAGCTCCTTCCGGTGGGCGCGGGGCATGACTATCGTCGCCGCACTTATGACTGTCTTCTTTATCAT
GCAACTCGTAGGACAGGTGCCGGCAGCGCTCTTCCGCTTCCTCGCTCACTGACTCGCTGCGCTCGGTCGT
TCGGCTGCGGCGAGCGGTATCAGCTCACTCAAAGGCGGTAATACGGTTATCCACAGAATCAGGGGATAAC
GCAGGAAAGAACATGTGAGCAAAAGGCCAGCAAAAGGCCAGGAACCGTAAAAAGGCCGCGTTGCTGGCGT
TTTTCCATAGGCTCCGCCCCCCTGACGAGCATCACAAAAATCGACGCTCAAGTCAGAGGTGGCGAAACCC
GACAGGACTATAAAGATACCAGGCGTTTCCCCCTGGAAGCTCCCTCGTGCGCTCTCCTGTTCCGACCCTG
CCGCTTACCGGATACCTGTCCGCCTTTCTCCCTTCGGGAAGCGTGGCGCTTTCTCATAGCTCACGCTGTA
GGTATCTCAGTTCGGTGTAGGTCGTTCGCTCCAAGCTGGGCTGTGTGCACGAACCCCCCGTTCAGCCCGA
CCGCTGCGCCTTATCCGGTAACTATCGTCTTGAGTCCAACCCGGTAAGACACGACTTATCGCCACTGGCA
GCAGCCACTGGTAACAGGATTAGCAGAGCGAGGTATGTAGGCGGTGCTACAGAGTTCTTGAAGTGGTGGC
CTAACTACGGCTACACTAGAAGAACAGTATTTGGTATCTGCGCTCTGCTGAAGCCAGTTACCTTCGGAAA
AAGAGTTGGTAGCTCTTGATCCGGCAAACAAACCACCGCTGGTAGCGGTGGTTTTTTTGTTTGCAAGCAG
CAGATTACGCGCAGAAAAAAAGGATCTCAAGAAGATCCTTTGATCTTTTCTACGGGGTCTGACGCTCAGT
GGAACGAAAACTCACGTTAAGGGATTTTGGTCATGAGATTATCAAAAAGGATCTTCACCTAGATCCTTTT
AAATTAAAAATGAAGTTTTAAATCAATCTAAAGTATATATGAGTAAACTTGGTCTGACAGTTACCAATGC
TTAATCAGTGAGGCACCTATCTCAGCGATCTGTCTATTTCGTTCATCCATAGTTGCCTGACTCCCCGTCG
TGTAGATAACTACGATACGGGAGGGCTTACCATCTGGCCCCAGTGCTGCAATGATACCGCGAGACCCACG
CTCACCGGCTCCAGATTTATCAGCAATAAACCAGCCAGCCGGAAGGGCCGAGCGCAGAAGTGGTCCTGCA
ACTTTATCCGCCTCCATCCAGTCTATTAATTGTTGCCGGGAAGCTAGAGTAAGTAGTTCGCCAGTTAATA
GTTTGCGCAACGTTGTTGCCATTGCTACAGGCATCGTGGTGTCACGCTCGTCGTTTGGTATGGCTTCATT
CAGCTCCGGTTCCCAACGATCAAGGCGAGTTACATGATCCCCCATGTTGTGCAAAAAAGCGGTTAGCTCC
TTCGGTCCTCCGATCGTTGTCAGAAGTAAGTTGGCCGCAGTGTTATCACTCATGGTTATGGCAGCACTGC
ATAATTCTCTTACTGTCATGCCATCCGTAAGATGCTTTTCTGTGACTGGTGAGTACTCAACCAAGTCATT
CTGAGAATAGTGTATGCGGCGACCGAGTTGCTCTTGCCCGGCGTCAATACGGGATAATACCGCGCCACAT
AGCAGAACTTTAAAAGTGCTCATCATTGGAAAACGTTCTTCGGGGCGAAAACTCTCAAGGATCTTACCGC
TGTTGAGATCCAGTTCGATGTAACCCACTCGTGCACCCAACTGATCTTCAGCATCTTTTACTTTCACCAG
CGTTTCTGGGTGAGCAAAAACAGGAAGGCAAAATGCCGCAAAAAAGGGAATAAGGGCGACACGGAAATGT
TGAATACTCATACTCTTCCTTTTTCAATATTATTGAAGCATTTATCAGGGTTATTGTCTCATGAGCGGAT
ACATATTTGAATGTATTTAGAAAAATAAACAAATAGGGGTTCCGCGCACATTTCCCCGAAAAGTGCCACC
TG
[124 nt withheld, positions 4973-5096]
C
[91 nt withheld, positions 5098-5188]
A
[49 nt withheld, positions 5190-5238]
CCTTTGACGTTGGAGTCCACGTTCTTT
[37 nt withheld, positions 5266-5302]
ACCCTATCTCGGTCTATTCTTTTGATTTATAAGGGATTTTGCCGATTTCGGCCTATTGGTTAAAAAATGA
GCTGATTTAACAAAAATTTAACGCGAATTTTAACAAAATATTAACGCTTACAATTTGCCATTCGCCATTC
AGGCTGCGCAACTGTTGGGAAGGGCGATCGGTGCGGGCCTCTTCGCTATTACGCCAGCCCAAGCTACCAT
GATAAGTAAGTAATATTAAGGTACGGGAGGTACTTGGAGCGGCCGCAATAAAATATCTTTATTTTCATTA
CATCTGTGTGTTGGTTTTTTGTGTGAATCGATAGTACTAACATACGCTCTCCATCAAAACAAAACGAAAC
AAAACAAACTAGCAAAATAGGCTGTCCCCAGTGCAAGTGCAGGTGCCAGAACATTTCTCTATCGATA
