>Addgene plasmid #64789 | pGL3-IRES-miR34a-P5 | addgene partial sequence | sequence record 118807 | RVprimer3 5'-CTAGCAAAATAGGCTGTCCC-3'
TCCTCTTTCCTTTTCAGGTGGAGGAGATGCCGCTGTCCCGTCGGTCTGGGGACAGCCCAGCTCCCCGGAT
CCCGGGCTGGAGAGACGCGTCGCGGCCCCGGGGCCTGGTGGCACGAGCAGGAAGGAGGACCCGGCGGCGG
GCTCTGCCTGGGCTTGCCTGGGCTTGTTCCGAGCCGGGCTGCTTCTCGGTGACCACGCAGATCGGGGGCA
TTTGGAGATTTTGCGGGAGTCCTGCAGCCAAGCTCCGGGGCAGGAGAGGCCTGGAAGCCTGCACTACCTG
CTCTCGAGATCTGACCCCATGCATCGAATTCCGCCCCCCCCCCCTAA
